>Addgene plasmid #143732 | TFORF0863 | addgene full sequence | sequence record 415857 | Addgene NGS Result
GGCTCCGGTGCCCGTCAGTGGGCAGAGCGCACATCGCCCACAGTCCCCGAGAAGTTGGGGGGAGGGGTCG
GCAATTGAACCGGTGCCTAGAGAAGGTGGCGCGGGGTAAACTGGGAAAGTGATGTCGTGTACTGGCTCCG
CCTTTTTCCCGAGGGTGGGGGAGAACCGTATATAAGTGCAGTAGTCGCCGTGAACGTTCTTTTTCGCAAC
GGGTTTGCCGCCAGAACACAGGTAAGTGCCGTGTGTGGTTCCCGCGGGCCTGGCCTCTTTACGGGTTATG
GCCCTTGCGTGCCTTGAATTACTTCCACCTGGCTGCAGTACGTGATTCTTGATCCCGAGCTTCGGGTTGG
AAGTGGGTGGGAGAGTTCGAGGCCTTGCGCTTAAGGAGCCCCTTCGCCTCGTGCTTGAGTTGAGGCCTGG
CCTGGGCGCTGGGGCCGCCGCGTGCGAATCTGGTGGCACCTTCGCGCCTGTCTCGCTGCTTTCGATAAGT
CTCTAGCCATTTAAAATTTTTGATGACCTGCTGCGACGCTTTTTTTCTGGCAAGATAGTCTTGTAAATGC
GGGCCAAGATCTGCACACTGGTATTTCGGTTTTTGGGGCCGCGGGCGGCGACGGGGCCCGTGCGTCCCAG
CGCACATGTTCGGCGAGGCGGGGCCTGCGAGCGCGGCCACCGAGAATCGGACGGGGGTAGTCTCAAGCTG
GCCGGCCTGCTCTGGTGCCTGGCCTCGCGCCGCCGTGTATCGCCCCGCCCTGGGCGGCAAGGCTGGCCCG
GTCGGCACCAGTTGCGTGAGCGGAAAGATGGCCGCTTCCCGGCCCTGCTGCAGGGAGCTCAAAATGGAGG
ACGCGGCGCTCGGGAGAGCGGGCGGGTGAGTCACCCACACAAAGGAAAAGGGCCTTTCCGTCCTCAGCCG
TCGCTTCATGTGACTCCACGGAGTACCGGGCGCCGTCCAGGCACCTCGATTAGTTCTCGAGCTTTTGGAG
TACGTCGTCTTTAGGTTGGGGGGAGGGGTTTTATGCGATGGAGTTTCCCCACACTGAGTGGGTGGAGACT
GAAGTTAGGCCAGCTTGGCACTTGATGTAATTCTCCTTGGAATTTGCCCTTTTTGAGTTTGGATCTTGGT
TCATTCTCAAGCCTCAGACAGTGGTTCAAAGTTTTTTTCTTCCATTTCAGGTGTCGTGAGGCTAGCACCG
CCACCATGGCCCAAGTTGCAATGTCCACCCTCCCCGTTGAAGATGAGGAGTCCTCGGAGAGCAGGATGGT
GGTGACATTCCTCATGTCAGCTCTCGAGTCCATGTGTAAAGAACTGGCCAAGTCCAAAGCCGAAGTGGCC
TGCATTGCAGTGTATGAAACAGACGTGTTTGTCGTCGGAACTGAAAGAGGACGTGCTTTTGTCAATACCA
GAAAGGATTTTCAAAAAGATTTTGTAAAATATTGTGTTGAAGAAGAAGAAAAAGCTGCAGAGATGCATAA
AATGAAATCTACAACCCAGGCAAATCGGATGAGTGTAGATGCTGTAGAAATTGAAACACTCAGAAAAACA
GTTGAGGACTATTTCTGCTTTTGCTATGGGAAAGCTTTAGGCAAATCCACAGTGGTACCTGTACCATATG
AGAAGATGCTGCGAGACCAGTCGGCTGTGGTAGTGCAGGGGCTTCCGGAAGGTGTTGCCTTTAAACACCC
CGAGAACTATGATCTTGCAACCCTGAAATGGATTTTGGAGAACAAAGCAGGGATTTCATTCATCATTAAG
AGACCTTTTTTAGAGCCAAAGAAGCATGTAGGTGGTCGTGTGATGGTAACAGATGCTGACAGGTCAATAC
TATCTCCAGGTGGAAGTTGTGGCCCCATCAAAGTGAAAACTGAACCCACAGAAGATTCTGGCATTTCCCT
GGAAATGGCAGCTGTGACAGTAAAGGAAGAATCAGAAGATCCTGATTATTATCAATATAACATTCAAGCA
GGCCCTTCTGAAACTGATGATGTTGATGAAAAACAGCCCCTATCGAAGCCTTTGCAAGGAAGCCACCATT
CTTCAGAGGGCAATGAAGGCACAGAAATGGAAGTACCAGCAGAAGATTCTACTCAACATGTCCCTTCAGA
AACAAGTGAGGACCCTGAAGTTGAGGTGACTATTGAAGATGATGATTATTCTCCACCGTCTAAGAGACCA
AAGGCCAATGAGCTACCGCAGCCACCAGTCCCGGAACCCGCCAATGCTGGGAAGCGGAAAGTGAGGGAGT
TCAACTTCGAGAAATGGAATGCTCGCATCACTGATCTACGTAAACAAGTTGAAGAATTGTTTGAAAGGAA
ATATGCTCAAGCCATAAAAGCCAAAGGTCCGGTGACGATCCCGTACCCTCTTTTCCAGTCTCATGTTGAA
GATCTTTATGTAGAAGGACTTCCTGAAGGAATTCCTTTTAGAAGGCCATCTACTTACGGAATTCCTCGCC
TGGAGAGGATATTACTTGCAAAGGAAAGGATTCGTTTTGTGATTAAGAAACATGAGCTTCTGAATTCAAC
ACGTGAAGATTTACAGCTTGATAAGCCAGCTTCAGGAGTAAAGGAAGAATGGTATGCCAGAATCACTAAA
TTAAGAAAGATGGTGGATCAGCTTTTCTGCAAAAAATTTGCGGAAGCCTTGGGGAGCACTGAAGCCAAGG
CTGTACCGTACCAAAAATTTGAGGCACACCCGAATGATCTGTACGTGGAAGGACTGCCAGAAAACATTCC
TTTCCGAAGTCCCTCATGGTATGGAATCCCAAGGCTGGAAAAAATCATTCAAGTGGGCAATCGAATTAAA
TTTGTTATTAAAAGACCAGAACTTCTGACTCACAGTACCACTGAAGTTACTCAGCCAAGAACGAATACAC
CAGTCAAAGAAGATTGGAATGTCAGAATTACCAAGCTACGGAAGCAAGTGGAAGAGATTTTTAATTTGAA
ATTTGCTCAAGCTCTTGGACTCACCGAGGCAGTAAAAGTACCATATCCTGTGTTTGAATCAAACCCGGAG
TTCTTGTATGTGGAAGGCTTGCCAGAGGGGATTCCCTTCCGAAGCCCTACCTGGTTTGGAATTCCACGAC
TTGAAAGGATCGTCCGCGGGAGTAATAAAATCAAGTTCGTTGTTAAAAAACCTGAACTAGTTATTTCCTA
CTTGCCTCCTGGGATGGCTAGTAAAATAAACACTAAAGCTTTGCAGTCCCCCAAAAGACCACGAAGTCCT
GGGAGTAATTCAAAGGTTCCTGAAATTGAGGTCACCGTGGAAGGCCCTAATAACAACAATCCTCAAACCT
CAGCTGTTCGAACCCCGACCCAGACTAACGGTTCTAACGTTCCCTTCAAGCCACGAGGGAGAGAGTTTTC
CTTTGAGGCCTGGAATGCCAAAATCACGGACCTAAAACAGAAAGTTGAAAATCTCTTCAATGAGAAATGT
GGGGAAGCTCTTGGCCTTAAACAAGCTGTGAAGGTGCCGTTCGCGTTATTTGAGTCTTTCCCGGAAGACT
TTTATGTGGAAGGCTTACCTGAGGGTGTGCCATTCCGAAGACCATCGACTTTTGGCATTCCGAGGCTGGA
GAAGATACTCAGAAACAAAGCCAAAATTAAGTTCATCATTAAAAAGCCCGAAATGTTTGAGACGGCGATT
AAGGAGAGCACCTCCTCTAAGAGCCCTCCCAGAAAAATAAATTCATCACCCAATGTTAATACTACTGCAT
CAGGTGTTGAAGACCTTAACATCATTCAGGTGACAATTCCAGATGATGATAATGAAAGACTCTCGAAAGT
TGAAAAAGCTAGACAGCTAAGAGAACAAGTGAATGACCTCTTTAGTCGGAAATTTGGTGAAGCTATTGGT
ATGGGTTTTCCTGTGAAAGTTCCCTACAGGAAAATCACAATTAACCCTGGCTGTGTGGTAGTTGATGGCA
TGCCCCCGGGGGTGTCCTTCAAAGCCCCCAGCTACCTGGAAATCAGCTCCATGAGAAGGATCTTAGACTC
TGCCGAGTTTATCAAATTCACGGTCATTAGACCATTTCCAGGACTTGTGATTAATAACCAGCTGGTTGAT
CAGAGTGAGTCAGAAGGCCCCGTGATACAAGAATCAGCTGAACCAAGCCAGTTGGAAGTTCCAGCCACAG
AAGAAATAAAAGAGACTGATGGAAGCTCTCAGATCAAGCAAGAACCAGACCCCACGTGGTAGTAATGAAC
TAGTCCGTAACTTGAAAGTATTTCGATTTCTTGGCTTTATATATCTTGTGGAAAGGACGAATGCGTCATG
GATCCGTAACTCTTACGCGTTAAGTCGACAATCAACCTCTGGATTACAAAATTTGTGAAAGATTGACTGG
TATTCTTAACTATGTTGCTCCTTTTACGCTATGTGGATACGCTGCTTTAATGCCTTTGTATCATGCTATT
GCTTCCCGTATGGCTTTCATTTTCTCCTCCTTGTATAAATCCTGGTTGCTGTCTCTTTATGAGGAGTTGT
GGCCCGTTGTCAGGCAACGTGGCGTGGTGTGCACTGTGTTTGCTGACGCAACCCCCACTGGTTGGGGCAT
TGCCACCACCTGTCAGCTCCTTTCCGGGACTTTCGCTTTCCCCCTCCCTATTGCCACGGCGGAACTCATC
GCCGCCTGCCTTGCCCGCTGCTGGACAGGGGCTCGGCTGTTGGGCACTGACAATTCCGTGGTGTTGTCGG
GGAAATCATCGTCCTTTCCTTGGCTGCTCGCCTGTGTTGCCACCTGGATTCTGCGCGGGACGTCCTTCTG
CTACGTCCCTTCGGCCCTCAATCCAGCGGACCTTCCTTCCCGCGGCCTGCTGCCGGCTCTGCGGCCTCTT
CCGCGTCTTCGCCTTCGCCCTCAGACGAGTCGGATCTCCCTTTGGGCCGCCTCCCCGCGTCGACTTTAAG
ACCAATGACTTACAAGGCAGCTGTAGATCTTAGCCACTTTTTAAAAGAAAAGGGGGGACTGGAAGGGCTA
ATTCACTCCCAACGAAGACAAGATCTGCTTTTTGCTTGTACTGGGTCTCTCTGGTTAGACCAGATCTGAG
CCTGGGAGCTCTCTGGCTAACTAGGGAACCCACTGCTTAAGCCTCAATAAAGCTTGCCTTGAGTGCTTCA
AGTAGTGTGTGCCCGTCTGTTGTGTGACTCTGGTAACTAGAGATCCCTCAGACCCTTTTAGTCAGTGTGG
AAAATCTCTAGCAGTACGTATAGTAGTTCATGTCATCTTATTATTCAGTATTTATAACTTGCAAAGAAAT
GAATATCAGAGAGTGAGAGGAACTTGTTTATTGCAGCTTATAATGGTTACAAATAAAGCAATAGCATCAC
AAATTTCACAAATAAAGCATTTTTTTCACTGCATTCTAGTTGTGGTTTGTCCAAACTCATCAATGTATCT
TATCATGTCTGGCTCTAGCTATCCCGCCCCTAACTCCGCCCATCCCGCCCCTAACTCCGCCCAGTTCCGC
CCATTCTCCGCCCCATGGCTGACTAATTTTTTTTATTTATGCAGAGGCCGAGGCCGCCTCGGCCTCTGAG
CTATTCCAGAAGTAGTGAGGAGGCTTTTTTGGAGGCCTAGGGACGTACCCAATTCGCCCTATAGTGAGTC
GTATTACGCGCGCTCACTGGCCGTCGTTTTACAACGTCGTGACTGGGAAAACCCTGGCGTTACCCAACTT
AATCGCCTTGCAGCACATCCCCCTTTCGCCAGCTGGCGTAATAGCGAAGAGGCCCGCACCGATCGCCCTT
CCCAACAGTTGCGCAGCCTGAATGGCGAATGGG
[124 nt withheld, positions 5774-5897]
C
[91 nt withheld, positions 5899-5989]
A
[49 nt withheld, positions 5991-6039]
CCTTTGACGTTGGAGTCCACGTTCTTT
[37 nt withheld, positions 6067-6103]
ACCCTATCTCGGTCTATTCTTTTGATTTATAAGGGATTTTGCCGATTTCGGCCTATTGGTTAAAAAATGA
GCTGATTTAACAAAAATTTAACGCGAATTTTAACAAAATATTAACGCTTACAATTTAGGTGGCACTTTTC
GGGGAAATGTGCGCGGAACCCCTATTTGTTTATTTTTCTAAATACATTCAAATATGTATCCGCTCATGAG
ACAATAACCCTGATAAATGCTTCAATAATATTGAAAAAGGAAGAGTATGAGTATTCAACATTTCCGTGTC
GCCCTTATTCCCTTTTTTGCGGCATTTTGCCTTCCTGTTTTTGCTCACCCAGAAACGCTGGTGAAAGTAA
AAGATGCTGAAGATCAGTTGGGTGCACGAGTGGGTTACATCGAACTGGATCTCAACAGCGGTAAGATCCT
TGAGAGTTTTCGCCCCGAAGAACGTTTTCCAATGATGAGCACTTTTAAAGTTCTGCTATGTGGCGCGGTA
TTATCCCGTATTGACGCCGGGCAAGAGCAACTCGGTCGCCGCATACACTATTCTCAGAATGACTTGGTTG
AGTACTCACCAGTCACAGAAAAGCATCTTACGGATGGCATGACAGTAAGAGAATTATGCAGTGCTGCCAT
AACCATGAGTGATAACACTGCGGCCAACTTACTTCTGACAACGATCGGAGGACCGAAGGAGCTAACCGCT
TTTTTGCACAACATGGGGGATCATGTAACTCGCCTTGATCGTTGGGAACCGGAGCTGAATGAAGCCATAC
CAAACGACGAGCGTGACACCACGATGCCTGTAGCAATGGCAACAACGTTGCGCAAACTATTAACTGGCGA
ACTACTTACTCTAGCTTCCCGGCAACAATTAATAGACTGGATGGAGGCGGATAAAGTTGCAGGACCACTT
CTGCGCTCGGCCCTTCCGGCTGGCTGGTTTATTGCTGATAAATCTGGAGCCGGTGAGCGTGGGTCTCGCG
GTATCATTGCAGCACTGGGGCCAGATGGTAAGCCCTCCCGTATCGTAGTTATCTACACGACGGGGAGTCA
GGCAACTATGGATGAACGAAATAGACAGATCGCTGAGATAGGTGCCTCACTGATTAAGCATTGGTAACTG
TCAGACCAAGTTTACTCATATATACTTTAGATTGATTTAAAACTTCATTTTTAATTTAAAAGGATCTAGG
TGAAGATCCTTTTTGATAATCTCATGACCAAAATCCCTTAACGTGAGTTTTCGTTCCACTGAGCGTCAGA
CCCCGTAGAAAAGATCAAAGGATCTTCTTGAGATCCTTTTTTTCTGCGCGTAATCTGCTGCTTGCAAACA
AAAAAACCACCGCTACCAGCGGTGGTTTGTTTGCCGGATCAAGAGCTACCAACTCTTTTTCCGAAGGTAA
CTGGCTTCAGCAGAGCGCAGATACCAAATACTGTTCTTCTAGTGTAGCCGTAGTTAGGCCACCACTTCAA
GAACTCTGTAGCACCGCCTACATACCTCGCTCTGCTAATCCTGTTACCAGTGGCTGCTGCCAGTGGCGAT
AAGTCGTGTCTTACCGGGTTGGACTCAAGACGATAGTTACCGGATAAGGCGCAGCGGTCGGGCTGAACGG
GGGGTTCGTGCACACAGCCCAGCTTGGAGCGAACGACCTACACCGAACTGAGATACCTACAGCGTGAGCT
ATGAGAAAGCGCCACGCTTCCCGAAGGGAGAAAGGCGGACAGGTATCCGGTAAGCGGCAGGGTCGGAACA
GGAGAGCGCACGAGGGAGCTTCCAGGGGGAAACGCCTGGTATCTTTATAGTCCTGTCGGGTTTCGCCACC
TCTGACTTGAGCGTCGATTTTTGTGATGCTCGTCAGGGGGGCGGAGCCTATGGAAAAACGCCAGCAACGC
GGCCTTTTTACGGTTCCTGGCCTTTTGCTGGCCTTTTGCTCACATGTTCTTTCCTGCGTTATCCCCTGAT
TCTGTGGATAACCGTATTACCGCCTTTGAGTGAGCTGATACCGCTCGCCGCAGCCGAACGACCGAGCGCA
GCGAGTCAGTGAGCGAGGAAGCGGAAGAGCGCCCAATACGCAAACCGCCTCTCCCCGCGCGTTGGCCGAT
TCATTAATGCAGCTGGCACGACAGGTTTCCCGACTGGAAAGCGGGCAGTGAGCGCAACGCAATTAATGTG
AGTTAGCTCACTCATTAGGCACCCCAGGCTTTACACTTTATGCTTCCGGCTCGTATGTTGTGTGGAATTG
TGAGCGGATAACAATTTCACACAGGAAACAGCTATGACCATGATTACGCCAAGCGCGCAATTAACCCTCA
CTAAAGGGAACAAAAGCTGGAGCTGCAAGCTTAATGTAGTCTTATGCAATACTCTTGTAGTCTTGCAACA
TGGTAACGATGAGTTAGCAACATGCCTTACAAGGAGAGAAAAAGCACCGTGCATGCCGATTGGTGGAAGT
AAGGTGGTACGATCGTGCCTTATTAGGAAGGCAACAGACGGGTCTGACATGGATTGGACGAACCACTGAA
TTGCCGCATTGCAGAGATATTGTATTTAAGTGCCTAGCTCGATACATAAACGGGTCTCTCTGGTTAGACC
AGATCTGAGCCTGGGAGCTCTCTGGCTAACTAGGGAACCCACTGCTTAAGCCTCAATAAAGCTTGCCTTG
AGTGCTTCAAGTAGTGTGTGCCCGTCTGTTGTGTGACTCTGGTAACTAGAGATCCCTCAGACCCTTTTAG
TCAGTGTGGAAAATCTCTAGCAGTGGCGCCCGAACAGGGACTTGAAAGCGAAAGGGAAACCAGAGGAGCT
CTCTCGACGCAGGACTCGGCTTGCTGAAGCGCGCACGGCAAGAGGCGAGGGGCGGCGACTGGTGAGTACG
CCAAAAATTTTGACTAGCGGAGGCTAGAAGGAGAGAGATGGGTGCGAGAGCGTCAGTATTAAGCGGGGGA
GAATTAGATCGCGATGGGAAAAAATTCGGTTAAGGCCAGGGGGAAAGAAAAAATATAAATTAAAACATAT
AGTATGGGCAAGCAGGGAGCTAGAACGATTCGCAGTTAATCCTGGCCTGTTAGAAACATCAGAAGGCTGT
AGACAAATACTGGGACAGCTACAACCATCCCTTCAGACAGGATCAGAAGAACTTAGATCATTATATAATA
CAGTAGCAACCCTCTATTGTGTGCATCAAAGGATAGAGATAAAAGACACCAAGGAAGCTTTAGACAAGAT
AGAGGAAGAGCAAAACAAAAGTAAGACCACCGCACAGCAAGCGGCCGCTGATCTTCAGACCTGGAGGAGG
AGATATGAGGGACAATTGGAGAAGTGAATTATATAAATATAAAGTAGTAAAAATTGAACCATTAGGAGTA
GCACCCACCAAGGCAAAGAGAAGAGTGGTGCAGAGAGAAAAAAGAGCAGTGGGAATAGGAGCTTTGTTCC
TTGGGTTCTTGGGAGCAGCAGGAAGCACTATGGGCGCAGCGTCAATGACGCTGACGGTACAGGCCAGACA
ATTATTGTCTGGTATAGTGCAGCAGCAGAACAATTTGCTGAGGGCTATTGAGGCGCAACAGCATCTGTTG
CAACTCACAGTCTGGGGCATCAAGCAGCTCCAGGCAAGAATCCTGGCTGTGGAAAGATACCTAAAGGATC
AACAGCTCCTGGGGATTTGGGGTTGCTCTGGAAAACTCATTTGCACCACTGCTGTGCCTTGGAATGCTAG
TTGGAGTAATAAATCTCTGGAACAGATTTGGAATCACACGACCTGGATGGAGTGGGACAGAGAAATTAAC
AATTACACAAGCTTAATACACTCCTTAATTGAAGAATCGCAAAACCAGCAAGAAAAGAATGAACAAGAAT
TATTGGAATTAGATAAATGGGCAAGTTTGTGGAATTGGTTTAACATAACAAATTGGCTGTGGTATATAAA
ATTATTCATAATGATAGTAGGAGGCTTGGTAGGTTTAAGAATAGTTTTTGCTGTACTTTCTATAGTGAAT
AGAGTTAGGCAGGGATATTCACCATTATCGTTTCAGACCCACCTCCCAACCCCGAGGGGACCCATGCATT
GCATCTCAATTAGTCAGCAACCAGGTGTGGAAAGTCCCCAGGCTCCCCAGCAGGCAGAAGTATGCAAAGC
ATGCGTCTCAATTAGTCAGCAACCATAGTCCCGCCCCTAACTCCGCCCATCCCGCCCCTAACTCCGCCCA
GTTCCGCCCATTCTCCGCCCCATGGCTGACTAATTTTTTTTATTTATGCAGAGGCCGAGGCCGCCTCGGC
CTCTGAGCTATTCCAGAAGTAGTGAGGAGGCTTTTTTGGAGGCCTAGGCTTTTGCAAAAAGCTTTCTAGA
GGTACCACCGGAGCTTACCATGACCGAGTACAAGCCCACGGTGCGCCTCGCCACCCGCGACGACGTCCCC
AGGGCCGTACGCACCCTCGCCGCCGCGTTCGCCGACTACCCCGCCACGCGCCACACCGTCGATCCGGACC
GCCACATCGAGCGGGTCACCGAGCTGCAAGAACTCTTCCTCACGCGCGTCGGGCTCGACATCGGCAAGGT
GTGGGTCGCGGACGACGGCGCCGCCGTGGCGGTCTGGACCACGCCGGAGAGCGTCGAAGCGGGGGCGGTG
TTCGCCGAGATCGGCCCGCGCATGGCCGAGTTGAGCGGTTCCCGGCTGGCCGCGCAGCAACAGATGGAAG
GCCTCCTGGCGCCGCACCGGCCCAAGGAGCCCGCGTGGTTCCTGGCCACCGTCGGCGTCTCGCCCGACCA
CCAGGGCAAGGGTCTGGGCAGCGCCGTCGTGCTCCCCGGAGTGGAGGCGGCCGAGCGCGCCGGGGTGCCC
GCCTTCCTGGAGACCTCCGCGCCCCGCAACCTCCCCTTCTACGAGCGGCTCGGCTTCACCGTCACCGCCG
ACGTCGAGGTGCCCGAAGGACCGCGCACCTGGTGCATGACCCGCAAGCCCGGTGCCAGTTAACGAATTCT
AGATCTTGAGACAAATGGCAGTATTCATCCACAATTTTAAAAGAAAAGGGGGGATTGGGGGGTACAGTGC
AGGGGAAAGAATAGTAGACATAATAGCAACAGACATACAAACTAAAGAATTACAAAAACAAATTACAAAA
ATTCAAAATTTTCGGGTTTATTACAGGGACAGCAGAGATCCACTTTGGCGCCGGCTCGAGGCCTGCAGGT
GCAAAGATGGATAAAGTTTTAAACAGAGAGGAATCTTTGCAGCTAATGGACCTTCTAGGTCTTGAAAGGA
GTGGGAATT
Features (pLannotate 1.2.2; 31 found; start..end, strand, type, name):
      1..1179    +  promoter       EF-1α promoter: strong constitutive promoter for human elongation factor EF-1α
   1196..4189    +  CDS            GTF2I: GTF2I_HUMAN - Also known as BAP135, WBSCR6. Experimental evidence at protein level: Swiss-Prot protein existence level 1. Interacts with the basal transcription machinery by coordinating the formation of a multiprotein complex at the C-FOS promoter, and linking specific signal responsive activator complexes. Promotes the formation of stable high-order complexes of SRF and PHOX1 and interacts cooperatively with PHOX1 to promote serum-inducible transcription of a reporter gene deriven by the C-FOS serum response element (SRE). Acts as a coregulator for USF1 by binding independently two promoter
   4205..4258    +  promoter       U6 promoter (fragment): RNA polymerase III promoter for human U6 snRNA
   4300..4888    +  misc_feature   WPRE: woodchuck hepatitis virus posttranscriptional regulatory element
   4939..4958    +  misc_feature   cPPT/CTS (fragment): central polypurine tract and central termination sequence of HIV-1
   4960..5193    +  LTR            3' LTR (ΔU3): self-inactivating 3' long terminal repeat (LTR) from HIV-1
   5271..5392    +  polyA_signal   SV40 poly(A) signal: SV40 polyadenylation signal
   5432..5567    +  rep_origin     SV40 ori: SV40 origin of replication
   5588..5606    -  promoter       T7 promoter: promoter for bacteriophage T7 RNA polymerase
   5614..5769    +  CDS            lacZα (fragment): LacZα fragment of β-galactosidase; lacZ fragment
   5774..6202    +  rep_origin     f1 ori (sequence partly withheld): f1 bacteriophage origin of replication; arrow indicates direction of (+) strand synthesis
   6255..6359    +  promoter       AmpR promoter: bla
   6360..7220    +  CDS            AmpR: β-lactamase; bla; confers resistance to ampicillin, carbenicillin, and related antibiotics
   7391..7979    +  rep_origin     ori: high-copy-number ColE1/pMB1/pBR322/pUC origin of replication
   8162..8254    +  CDS            lacI (fragment): lac repressor; lacI; The lac repressor binds to the lac operator to inhibit transcription in E. coli. This inhibition can be relieved by adding lactose or isopropyl-β-D-thiogalactopyranoside (IPTG).
   8267..8288    +  protein_bind   CAP binding site: CAP binding activates transcription in the presence of cAMP. E. coli catabolite activator protein
   8303..8333    +  promoter       lac promoter: promoter for the E. coli lac operon
   8337..8359    +  protein_bind   lac operator (fragment): The lac repressor binds to the lac operator to inhibit transcription in E. coli. This inhibition can be relieved by adding lactose or isopropyl-β-D-thiogalactopyranoside (IPTG). lac repressor encoded by lacI
   8402..8420    +  promoter       T3 promoter: promoter for bacteriophage T3 RNA polymerase
   8448..8674    +  promoter       RSV promoter: Rous sarcoma virus enhancer/promoter
   8675..8855    +  LTR            5' LTR (truncated): truncated 5' long terminal repeat (LTR) from HIV-1
   8902..9027    +  misc_feature   HIV-1 Ψ: packaging signal of human immunodeficiency virus type 1
   9011..9374    +  CDS            HIV-1 gag (fragment): gag protein from human immunodeficiency virus 1; gag
   9520..9753    +  misc_feature   RRE: The Rev response element (RRE) of HIV-1 allows for Rev-dependent mRNA export from the nucleus to the cytoplasm.
  10130..10156   +  CDS            Rev (fragment): human immunodeficiency virus 1 (HIV-1) Rev protein; rev; enhances nuclear export of unspliced and incompletely spliced viral mRNAs
  10163..10186   +  promoter       SV40 promoter (fragment): SV40 early promoter
  10187..10258   +  promoter       SV40 promoter (fragment): SV40 enhancer and early promoter
  10282..10417   +  rep_origin     SV40 ori: SV40 origin of replication
  10463..11059   +  CDS            PuroR (fragment): puromycin N-acetyltransferase; pac from Streptomyces; confers resistance to puromycin
  11108..11225   +  misc_feature   cPPT/CTS: central polypurine tract and central termination sequence of HIV-1
  11290..11356   +  CDS            small t antigen (fragment): SV40 (simian virus 40) small t antigen
