[The description below was written by a language model from this plasmid's Addgene catalogue record and pLannotate feature annotations shown in this document.]
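Description:
TFORF0863 is a lentiviral mammalian expression plasmid built on the pLX_TRC317 backbone and carrying the human GTF2I open reading frame (also known as TFII-I or BAP135), a transcription factor that interacts with the basal transcription machinery. It belongs to a barcoded collection of transcription factor ORFs. The insert was made synthetically and corresponds to a specific GTF2I transcript isoform noted by the depositor. In bacteria the plasmid is maintained through a high-copy ColE1/pUC-type origin with ampicillin resistance (AmpR); an f1 origin and remnants of a lac/lacZα cloning region are also present. The depositor warns that the plasmid can recombine, a known risk for LTR-containing vectors.

The viral cassette has a third-generation, self-inactivating layout. An RSV promoter drives a truncated HIV-1 5' LTR, followed by the Ψ packaging signal, a gag fragment and the RRE for Rev-dependent export of the genomic RNA. Downstream, an SV40 early promoter expresses puromycin N-acetyltransferase for selecting transduced cells. A cPPT/CTS element, which aids nuclear import of the viral genome, then precedes the EF-1α promoter that constitutively drives GTF2I. A WPRE after the ORF enhances transcript expression, and the ΔU3 3' LTR with an SV40 polyadenylation signal closes the unit. The record states that each construct carries a unique 24-bp barcode. This barcode is not annotated in the feature table, though a short region between the ORF and WPRE, partly matched to a U6 promoter fragment, is a plausible location. The barcode allows the overexpressed factor to be identified by sequencing in pooled screens, such as those examining directed differentiation.
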