Addgene plasmid #143732: TFORF0863
Purpose: Lentiviral vector for overexpressing transcription factor ORFs with unique 24-bp barcodes. Barcodes facilitate identification of transcription factors in pooled screens.
Depositing lab: Feng Zhang. Depositing organization: Broad Institute. Publication: A transcription factor atlas of directed differentiation. Joung J, Ma S, Tay T, Geiger-Schuller KR, Kirchgatterer PC, Verdine VK, Guo B, Arias-Garcia MA, Allen WE, Singh A, Kuksenko O, Abudayyeh OO, Gootenberg JS, Fu Z, Macrae RK, Buenrostro JD, Regev A, Zhang F. Cell. 2023 Jan 5;186(1):209-229.e26. doi: 10.1016/j.cell.2022.11.026. PubMed 36608654.
Backbone
  Vector backbone: pLX_TRC317
  Backbone manufacturer: Broad Institute Genetic Perturbation Platform
  Backbone size w/o insert (bp): 8264
  Vector type: Mammalian Expression, Lentiviral
  Selectable markers: Puromycin
Growth in bacteria
  Bacterial resistance: Ampicillin, 100 μg/mL
  Growth temperature: 37°C
  Growth strain: NEB Stable
  Copy number: High Copy
Gene/Insert
  Gene/Insert name: GTF2I
  Species: H. sapiens (human)
  Insert size (bp): 3098
  Entrez Gene: GTF2I (a.k.a. BAP135, BTKAP1, DIWS, GTFII-I, IB291, SPIN, TFII-I, WBS, WBSCR6)
  Promoter: EF1a
  Cloning method: Unknown
  Sequencing primers: 5′ GGGTGGAGACTGAAGTTAGGCCAG; 3′ CACATAGCGTAAAAGGAGCAACATAG
Terms and licenses: Academic/Nonprofit Terms; Industry Terms: Not Available to Industry
Depositor comments: NM_032999,ENST00000573035 . The transcription factor ORF portion of this plasmid was synthesized by Genewiz. Please test multiple small colonies in case of plasmid recombination. To make this collection available in a timely manner, a portion of this collection was not fully sequenced by Addgene. If an Addgene verified full plasmid sequence is not available, please contact us prior to placing an order to request the full sequence.
How to cite: TFORF0863 was a gift from Feng Zhang (Addgene plasmid # 143732 ; http://n2t.net/addgene:143732 ; RRID:Addgene_143732)
