>Addgene plasmid #143732 | TFORF0863 | depositor partial sequence | sequence record 283326 | Insert
ACCGCCACCATGGCCCAAGTTGCAATGTCCACCCTCCCCGTTGAAGATGAGGAGTCCTCGGAGAGCAGGA
TGGTGGTGACATTCCTCATGTCAGCTCTCGAGTCCATGTGTAAAGAACTGGCCAAGTCCAAAGCCGAAGT
GGCCTGCATTGCAGTGTATGAAACAGACGTGTTTGTCGTCGGAACTGAAAGAGGACGTGCTTTTGTCAAT
ACCAGAAAGGATTTTCAAAAAGATTTTGTAAAATATTGTGTTGAAGAAGAAGAAAAAGCTGCAGAGATGC
ATAAAATGAAATCTACAACCCAGGCAAATCGGATGAGTGTAGATGCTGTAGAAATTGAAACACTCAGAAA
AACAGTTGAGGACTATTTCTGCTTTTGCTATGGGAAAGCTTTAGGCAAATCCACAGTGGTACCTGTACCA
TATGAGAAGATGCTGCGAGACCAGTCGGCTGTGGTAGTGCAGGGGCTTCCGGAAGGTGTTGCCTTTAAAC
ACCCCGAGAACTATGATCTTGCAACCCTGAAATGGATTTTGGAGAACAAAGCAGGGATTTCATTCATCAT
TAAGAGACCTTTTTTAGAGCCAAAGAAGCATGTAGGTGGTCGTGTGATGGTAACAGATGCTGACAGGTCA
ATACTATCTCCAGGTGGAAGTTGTGGCCCCATCAAAGTGAAAACTGAACCCACAGAAGATTCTGGCATTT
CCCTGGAAATGGCAGCTGTGACAGTAAAGGAAGAATCAGAAGATCCTGATTATTATCAATATAACATTCA
AGCAGGCCCTTCTGAAACTGATGATGTTGATGAAAAACAGCCCCTATCGAAGCCTTTGCAAGGAAGCCAC
CATTCTTCAGAGGGCAATGAAGGCACAGAAATGGAAGTACCAGCAGAAGATTCTACTCAACATGTCCCTT
CAGAAACAAGTGAGGACCCTGAAGTTGAGGTGACTATTGAAGATGATGATTATTCTCCACCGTCTAAGAG
ACCAAAGGCCAATGAGCTACCGCAGCCACCAGTCCCGGAACCCGCCAATGCTGGGAAGCGGAAAGTGAGG
GAGTTCAACTTCGAGAAATGGAATGCTCGCATCACTGATCTACGTAAACAAGTTGAAGAATTGTTTGAAA
GGAAATATGCTCAAGCCATAAAAGCCAAAGGTCCGGTGACGATCCCGTACCCTCTTTTCCAGTCTCATGT
TGAAGATCTTTATGTAGAAGGACTTCCTGAAGGAATTCCTTTTAGAAGGCCATCTACTTACGGAATTCCT
CGCCTGGAGAGGATATTACTTGCAAAGGAAAGGATTCGTTTTGTGATTAAGAAACATGAGCTTCTGAATT
CAACACGTGAAGATTTACAGCTTGATAAGCCAGCTTCAGGAGTAAAGGAAGAATGGTATGCCAGAATCAC
TAAATTAAGAAAGATGGTGGATCAGCTTTTCTGCAAAAAATTTGCGGAAGCCTTGGGGAGCACTGAAGCC
AAGGCTGTACCGTACCAAAAATTTGAGGCACACCCGAATGATCTGTACGTGGAAGGACTGCCAGAAAACA
TTCCTTTCCGAAGTCCCTCATGGTATGGAATCCCAAGGCTGGAAAAAATCATTCAAGTGGGCAATCGAAT
TAAATTTGTTATTAAAAGACCAGAACTTCTGACTCACAGTACCACTGAAGTTACTCAGCCAAGAACGAAT
ACACCAGTCAAAGAAGATTGGAATGTCAGAATTACCAAGCTACGGAAGCAAGTGGAAGAGATTTTTAATT
TGAAATTTGCTCAAGCTCTTGGACTCACCGAGGCAGTAAAAGTACCATATCCTGTGTTTGAATCAAACCC
GGAGTTCTTGTATGTGGAAGGCTTGCCAGAGGGGATTCCCTTCCGAAGCCCTACCTGGTTTGGAATTCCA
CGACTTGAAAGGATCGTCCGCGGGAGTAATAAAATCAAGTTCGTTGTTAAAAAACCTGAACTAGTTATTT
CCTACTTGCCTCCTGGGATGGCTAGTAAAATAAACACTAAAGCTTTGCAGTCCCCCAAAAGACCACGAAG
TCCTGGGAGTAATTCAAAGGTTCCTGAAATTGAGGTCACCGTGGAAGGCCCTAATAACAACAATCCTCAA
ACCTCAGCTGTTCGAACCCCGACCCAGACTAACGGTTCTAACGTTCCCTTCAAGCCACGAGGGAGAGAGT
TTTCCTTTGAGGCCTGGAATGCCAAAATCACGGACCTAAAACAGAAAGTTGAAAATCTCTTCAATGAGAA
ATGTGGGGAAGCTCTTGGCCTTAAACAAGCTGTGAAGGTGCCGTTCGCGTTATTTGAGTCTTTCCCGGAA
GACTTTTATGTGGAAGGCTTACCTGAGGGTGTGCCATTCCGAAGACCATCGACTTTTGGCATTCCGAGGC
TGGAGAAGATACTCAGAAACAAAGCCAAAATTAAGTTCATCATTAAAAAGCCCGAAATGTTTGAGACGGC
GATTAAGGAGAGCACCTCCTCTAAGAGCCCTCCCAGAAAAATAAATTCATCACCCAATGTTAATACTACT
GCATCAGGTGTTGAAGACCTTAACATCATTCAGGTGACAATTCCAGATGATGATAATGAAAGACTCTCGA
AAGTTGAAAAAGCTAGACAGCTAAGAGAACAAGTGAATGACCTCTTTAGTCGGAAATTTGGTGAAGCTAT
TGGTATGGGTTTTCCTGTGAAAGTTCCCTACAGGAAAATCACAATTAACCCTGGCTGTGTGGTAGTTGAT
GGCATGCCCCCGGGGGTGTCCTTCAAAGCCCCCAGCTACCTGGAAATCAGCTCCATGAGAAGGATCTTAG
ACTCTGCCGAGTTTATCAAATTCACGGTCATTAGACCATTTCCAGGACTTGTGATTAATAACCAGCTGGT
TGATCAGAGTGAGTCAGAAGGCCCCGTGATACAAGAATCAGCTGAACCAAGCCAGTTGGAAGTTCCAGCC
ACAGAAGAAATAAAAGAGACTGATGGAAGCTCTCAGATCAAGCAAGAACCAGACCCCACGTGGTAGTAAT
GAACTAGTCCGTAACTTGAAAGTATTTCGATTTCTTGGCTTTATATATCTTGTGGAAAGGACGAATGCGT
CATGGATCCGTAACTCTT
