>Addgene plasmid #143732 | TFORF0863 | depositor partial sequence | sequence record 283327 | Barcode
ATGCGTCATGGATCCGTAACTCTT
